>Addgene plasmid #175378 | pDN624 | addgene full sequence | sequence record 350317 | Addgene NGS Result
TCATTTCCTTTGATATTGGATCGACGTCATAACTTCGTATAATGTATGCTATACGAAGTTATTAAGAAAC
CATTATTATCATGACATTAACCTATAAAAATAGGCGTATCACGAGGCCCTTTCGTCTCGCGCGTTTCGGT
GATGACGGTGAAAACCTCTGACACATGCAGCTCCCGGAGACGGTCACAGCTTGTCTGTAAGCGGATGCCG
GGAGCAGACAAGCCCGTCAGGGCGCGTCAGCGGGTGTTGGCGGGTGTCGGGGCTGGCTTAACTATGCGGC
ATCAGAGCAGATTGTACTGAGAGTGCACCATAGATCAACGACATTACTATATATATAATATAGGAAGCAT
TTAATAGAACAGCATCGTAATATATGTGTACTTTGCAGTTATGACGCCAGATGGCAGTAGTGGAAGATAT
TCTTTATTGAAAAATAGCTTGTCACCTTACGTACAATCTTGATCCGGAGCTTTTCTTTTTTTGCCGATTA
AGAATTAATTCGGTCGAAAAAAGAAAAGGAGAGGGCCAAGAGGGAGGGCATTGGTGACTATTGAGCACGT
GAGTATACGTGATTAAGCACACAAAGGCAGCTTGGAGTATGTCTGTTATTAATTTCACAGGTAGTTCTGG
TCCATTGGTGAAAGTTTGCGGCTTGCAGAGCACAGAGGCCGCAGAATGTGCTCTAGATTCCGATGCTGAC
TTGCTGGGTATTATATGTGTGCCCAATAGAAAGAGAACAATTGACCCGGTTATTGCAAGGAAAATTTCAA
GTCTTGTAAAAGCATATAAAAATAGTTCAGGCACTCCGAAATACTTGGTTGGCGTGTTTCGTAATCAACC
TAAGGAGGATGTTTTGGCTCTGGTCAATGATTACGGCATTGATATCGTCCAACTGCATGGAGATGAGTCG
TGGCAAGAATACCAAGAGTTCCTCGGTTTGCCAGTTATTAAAAGACTCGTATTTCCAAAAGACTGCAACA
TACTACTCAGTGCAGCTTCACAGAAACCTCATTCGTTTATTCCCTTGTTTGATTCAGAAGCAGGTGGGAC
AGGTGAACTTTTGGATTGGAACTCGATTTCTGACTGGGTTGGAAGGCAAGAGAGCCCCGAAAGCTTACAT
TTTATGTTAGCTGGTGGACTGACGCCAGAAAATGTTGGTGATGCGCTTAGATTAAATGGCGTTATTGGTG
TTGATGTAAGCGGAGGTGTGGAGACAAATGGTGTAAAAGACTCTAACAAAATAGCAAATTTCGTCAAAAA
TGCTAAGAAATAGGTTATTACTGAGTAGTATTTATTTAAGTATTGTTTGTGCACTTGCCGATCTATGCGG
TGTGAAATACCGCACAGATGCGTAAGGAGAAAATACCGCATCAGGAAATTGTAAGCGTTAATATTTTGTT
AAAATTCGCGTTAAATTTTTGTTAAATCAGCTCATTTTTTAACCAATAGGCCGAAATCGGCAAAATCCCT
TATAAATCAAAAGAATAGACCGAGATAGGGT
[37 nt withheld, positions 1502-1538]
AAAGAACGTGGACTCCAACGTCAAAGG
[49 nt withheld, positions 1566-1614]
T
[91 nt withheld, positions 1616-1706]
G
[124 nt withheld, positions 1708-1831]
CCATTCGCCATTCAGGCTGCGCAACTGTTGGGAAGGGCGATCGGTGCGGGCCTCTTCGCTATTACGCCAG
CTGGCGAAAGGGGGATGTGCTGCAAGGCGATTAAGTTGGGTAACGCCAGGGTTTTCCCAGTCACGACGTT
GTAAAACGACGGCCAGTGAGCGCGCGTAATACGACTCACTATAGGGCGAATTGGGTACCGGGCCCCCCCT
CGAGGTCGACGGTATCGATAAGCTTGATATCGAATTCCTGCAGCCCGGGGGATCCACTAGTTCTAGAGCG
GCCGCCACCGCGGTGGAGCTCCAGCTTTTGTTCCCTTTAGTGAGGGTTAATTGCGCGCTTGGCGTAATCA
TGGTCATAGCTGTTTCCTGTGTGAAATTGTTATCCGCTCACAATTCCACACAACATACGAGCCGGAAGCA
TAAAGTGTAAAGCCTGGGGTGCCTAATGAGTGAGCTAACTCACATTAATTGCGTTGCGCTCACTGCCCGC
TTTCCAGTCGGGAAACCTGTCGTGCCAGCTGCATTAATGAATCGGCCAACGCGCGGGGAGAGGCGGTTTG
CGTATTGGGCGCTCTTCCGCTTCCTCGCTCACTGACTCGCTGCGCTCGGTCGTTCGGCTGCGGCGAGCGG
TATCAGCTCACTCAAAGGCGGTAATACGGTTATCCACAGAATCAGGGGATAACGCAGGAAAGAACATGTG
AGCAAAAGGCCAGCAAAAGGCCAGGAACCGTAAAAAGGCCGCGTTGCTGGCGTTTTTCCATAGGCTCCGC
CCCCCTGACGAGCATCACAAAAATCGACGCTCAAGTCAGAGGTGGCGAAACCCGACAGGACTATAAAGAT
ACCAGGCGTTTCCCCCTGGAAGCTCCCTCGTGCGCTCTCCTGTTCCGACCCTGCCGCTTACCGGATACCT
GTCCGCCTTTCTCCCTTCGGGAAGCGTGGCGCTTTCTCATAGCTCACGCTGTAGGTATCTCAGTTCGGTG
TAGGTCGTTCGCTCCAAGCTGGGCTGTGTGCACGAACCCCCCGTTCAGCCCGACCGCTGCGCCTTATCCG
GTAACTATCGTCTTGAGTCCAACCCGGTAAGACACGACTTATCGCCACTGGCAGCAGCCACTGGTAACAG
GATTAGCAGAGCGAGGTATGTAGGCGGTGCTACAGAGTTCTTGAAGTGGTGGCCTAACTACGGCTACACT
AGAAGAACAGTATTTGGTATCTGCGCTCTGCTGAAGCCAGTTACCTTCGGAAAAAGAGTTGGTAGCTCTT
GATCCGGCAAACAAACCACCGCTGGTAGCGGTGGTTTTTTTGTTTGCAAGCAGCAGATTACGCGCAGAAA
AAAAGGATCTCAAGAAGATCCTTTGATCTTTTCTACGGGGTCTGACGCTCAGTGGAACGAAAACTCACGT
TAAGGGATTTTGGTCATGAGATTATCAAAAAGGATCTTCACCTAGATCCTTTTAAATTAAAAATGAAGTT
TTAAATCAATCTAAAGTATATATGAGTAAACTTGGTCTGACAGTTACCAATGCTTAATCAGTGAGGCACC
TATCTCAGCGATCTGTCTATTTCGTTCATCCATAGTTGCCTGACTCCCCGTCGTGTAGATAACTACGATA
CGGGAGGGCTTACCATCTGGCCCCAGTGCTGCAATGATACCGCGAGACCCACGCTCACCGGCTCCAGATT
TATCAGCAATAAACCAGCCAGCCGGAAGGGCCGAGCGCAGAAGTGGTCCTGCAACTTTATCCGCCTCCAT
CCAGTCTATTAATTGTTGCCGGGAAGCTAGAGTAAGTAGTTCGCCAGTTAATAGTTTGCGCAACGTTGTT
GCCATTGCTACAGGCATCGTGGTGTCACGCTCGTCGTTTGGTATGGCTTCATTCAGCTCCGGTTCCCAAC
GATCAAGGCGAGTTACATGATCCCCCATGTTGTGCAAAAAAGCGGTTAGCTCCTTCGGTCCTCCGATCGT
TGTCAGAAGTAAGTTGGCCGCAGTGTTATCACTCATGGTTATGGCAGCACTGCATAATTCTCTTACTGTC
ATGCCATCCGTAAGATGCTTTTCTGTGACTGGTGAGTACTCAACCAAGTCATTCTGAGAATAGTGTATGC
GGCGACCGAGTTGCTCTTGCCCGGCGTCAATACGGGATAATACCGCGCCACATAGCAGAACTTTAAAAGT
GCTCATCATTGGAAAACGTTCTTCGGGGCGAAAACTCTCAAGGATCTTACCGCTGTTGAGATCCAGTTCG
ATGTAACCCACTCGTGCACCCAACTGATCTTCAGCATCTTTTACTTTCACCAGCGTTTCTGGGTGAGCAA
AAACAGGAAGGCAAAATGCCGCAAAAAAGGGAATAAGGGCGACACGGAAATGTTGAATACTCATACTCTT
CCTTTTTCAATATTATTGAAGCATTTATCAGGGTTATTGTCTCATGAGCGGATACATATTTGAATGTATT
TAGAAAAATAAACAAATAGGGGTTCCGCGCACATTTCCCCGAAAAGTGCCACCTATAACTTCGTATAATG
TATGCTATACGAAGTTATTGACGTCAACGAAGCATCTGTGCTTCATTTTGTAGAACAAAAATGCAACGCG
AGAGCGCTAATTTTTCAAACAAAGAATCTGAGCTGCATTTTTACAGAACAGAAATGCAACGCGAAAGCGC
TATTTTACCAACGAAGAATCTGTGCTTCATTTTTGTAAAACAAAAATGCAACGCGAGAGCGCTAATTTTT
CAAACAAAGAATCTGAGCTGCATTTTTACAGAACAGAAATGCAACGCGAGAGCGCTATTTTACCAACAAA
GAATCTATACTTCTTTTTTGTTCTACAAAAATGCATCCCGAGAGCGCTATTTTTCTAACAAAGCATCTTA
GATTACTTTTTTTCTCCTTTGTGCGCTCTATAATGCAGTCTCTTGATAACTTTTTGCACTGTAGGTCCGT
TAAGGTTAGAAGAAGGCTACTTTGGTGTCTATTTTCTCTTCCATAAAAAAAGCCTGACTCCACTTCCCGC
GTTTACTGATTACTAGCGAAGCTGCGGGTGCATTTTTTCAAGATAAAGGCATCCCCGATTATATTCTATA
CCGATGTGGATTGCGCATACTTTGTGAACAGAAAGTGATAGCGTTGATGATTCTTCATTGGTCAGAAAAT
TATGAACGGTTTCTTCTATTTTGTCTCTATATACTACGTATAGGAAATGTTTACATTTTCGTATTGTTTT
CGATTCACTCTATGAATAGTTCTTACTACAATTTTTTTGTCTAAAGAGTAATACTAGAGATAAACATAAA
AAATGTAGAGGTCGAGTTTAGATGCAAGTTCAAGGAGCGAAAGGTGGATGGGTAGGTTATATAGGGATAT
AGCACAGAGATATATAGCAAAGAGATACTTTTGAGCAATGTTTGTGGAAGCGGTATTCGCAATATTTTAG
TAGCTCGTTACAGTCCGGTGCGTTTTTGGTTTTTTGAAAGTGCGTCTTCAGAGCGCTTTTGGTTTTCAAA
AGCGCTCTGAAGTTCCTATACTTTCTAGAGAATAGGAACTTCGGAATAGGAACTTCAAAGCGTTTCCGAA
AACGAGCGCTTCCGAAAATGCAACGCGAGCTGCGCACATACAGCTCACTGTTCACGTCGCACCTATATCT
GCGTGTTGCCTGTATATATATATACATGAGAAGAACGGCATAGTGCGTGTTTATGCTTAAATGCGTACTT
ATATGCGTCTATTTATGTAGGATGAAAGGTAGTCTAGTACCTCCTGTGATATTATCCCATTCCATGCGGG
GTATCGTATGCTTCCTTCAGCACTACCCTTTAGCTGTTCTATATGCTGCCACTCCTCAATTGGATTAGTC
TCATCCTTCAATGCTA
Features (pLannotate 1.2.2; 20 found; start..end, strand, type, name):
     29..62      -  protein_bind   loxP: Cre-mediated recombination occurs in the 8-bp core sequence (GCATACAT). Cre recombinase
    126..161     +  CDS            rop (fragment): Rop protein, which maintains plasmids at low copy number; rop
    263..312     +  misc_feature   bom (fragment): basis of mobility region from pBR322
    451..598     +  promoter       TRP1 promoter: S. cerevisiae TRP1
    599..1273    +  CDS            TRP1: phosphoribosylanthranilate isomerase, required for tryptophan biosynthesis; S. cerevisiae TRP1; yeast auxotrophic marker
   1324..1375    +  misc_feature   bom (fragment): basis of mobility region from pBR322
   1403..1831    -  rep_origin     f1 ori (sequence partly withheld): f1 bacteriophage origin of replication; arrow indicates direction of (+) strand synthesis
   1835..1990    -  CDS            lacZα (fragment): LacZα fragment of β-galactosidase; lacZ fragment
   1998..2016    +  promoter       T7 promoter: promoter for bacteriophage T7 RNA polymerase
   2025..2132    -  misc_feature   MCS: pBluescript multiple cloning site
   2145..2163    -  promoter       T3 promoter: promoter for bacteriophage T3 RNA polymerase
   2208..2224    -  protein_bind   lac operator: The lac repressor binds to the lac operator to inhibit transcription in E. coli. This inhibition can be relieved by adding lactose or isopropyl-β-D-thiogalactopyranoside (IPTG). lac repressor encoded by lacI
   2232..2262    -  promoter       lac promoter: promoter for the E. coli lac operon
   2277..2298    -  protein_bind   CAP binding site: CAP binding activates transcription in the presence of cAMP. E. coli catabolite activator protein
   2311..2403    -  CDS            lacI (fragment): lac repressor; lacI; The lac repressor binds to the lac operator to inhibit transcription in E. coli. This inhibition can be relieved by adding lactose or isopropyl-β-D-thiogalactopyranoside (IPTG).
   2586..3174    -  rep_origin     ori: high-copy-number ColE1/pMB1/pBR322/pUC origin of replication
   3345..4205    -  CDS            AmpR: β-lactamase; bla; confers resistance to ampicillin, carbenicillin, and related antibiotics
   4206..4310    -  promoter       AmpR promoter: bla
   4336..4369    -  protein_bind   loxP: Cre-mediated recombination occurs in the 8-bp core sequence (GCATACAT). Cre recombinase
   4377..22      -  rep_origin     2μ ori (across the origin): yeast 2μ plasmid origin of replication
