[The description below was written by a language model from this plasmid's Addgene catalogue record and pLannotate feature annotations shown in this document.]
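Description:
pDN624 is an empty-backbone Saccharomyces cerevisiae/E. coli shuttle vector of about 5.7 kb, derived from the integrating plasmid pRS404. According to the depositor, it was made by inserting the yeast 2μ replication and partitioning locus, which turns the parent into a high-copy episomal plasmid in yeast. In E. coli it replicates from a high-copy ColE1/pUC-type origin and is selected with ampicillin through the AmpR (β-lactamase) cassette. In yeast it is selected by tryptophan prototrophy, using the TRP1 gene under its own promoter. An f1 origin inherited from the pRS backbone is also present, which allows production of single-stranded DNA.

The defining feature is the arrangement around the 2μ origin. It is bracketed by two loxP sites in the same orientation, and the depositor notes flanking AatII restriction sites as well. Exposure to Cre recombinase should therefore excise the 2μ segment, leaving a plasmid with no yeast replication origin that can only be maintained by chromosomal integration. The AatII sites offer a restriction-based route to remove or exchange the same module. This fits the stated purpose of a vector series that can be converted between low-copy, high-copy and integrating forms, with pDN624 as the high-copy, TRP1-selected member.

The cloning region is the pBluescript-type multiple cloning site flanked by T7 and T3 promoters. It sits within a lacZα fragment downstream of the lac promoter and operator, an arrangement conventionally used for blue/white screening of inserts. No yeast promoter or terminator for expression is annotated, so any insert would need to bring its own regulatory sequences.
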