Addgene plasmid #175378: pDN624
Purpose: (Empty Backbone) Yeast shuttle plasmid that allows conversion between low copy, high copy, and integrating vectors. High copy, TRP1-selected.
Depositing lab: Daniel Nickerson. Depositing organization: California State University, San Bernardino. Publication: Rapid conversion of replicating and integrating Saccharomyces cerevisiae plasmid vectors via Cre recombinase. Nickerson DP, Quinn MA, Milnes JM. G3 (Bethesda). 2021 Dec 8;11(12). pii: 6380430. doi: 10.1093/g3journal/jkab336. PubMed 34599813.
Backbone
  Vector backbone: pDN624
  Backbone size (bp): 5693
  Vector type: Yeast Expression, Cre/Lox
  Selectable markers: TRP1
Growth in bacteria
  Bacterial resistance: Ampicillin, 100 μg/mL
  Growth temperature: 37°C
  Growth strain: DH5alpha
  Copy number: High Copy
Terms and licenses: Academic/Nonprofit Terms; Industry Terms: Not Available to Industry
Depositor comments: This plasmid was generated by modification of plasmid pRS404 (Sikorski & Hieter, 1989, Genetics 122:19-27) by insertion of 2 micron high copy S. cerevisiae replication and partitioning locus with flanking restriction enzyme cut sites (AatII) and flanking LoxP sites. bioRxiv pre-print 367219: Rapid conversion of replicating and integrating Saccharomyces cerevisiae plasmid vectors via Cre recombinase https://doi.org/10.1101/2020.11.03.367219
How to cite: pDN624 was a gift from Daniel Nickerson (Addgene plasmid # 175378 ; http://n2t.net/addgene:175378 ; RRID:Addgene_175378)
